>Addgene plasmid #102843 | STAGR_SAMScaffold_hU6 | addgene full sequence | sequence record 201861 | Addgene NGS Result
TTATCCGGTAACTATCGTCTTGAGTCCAACCCGGTAAGACACGACTTATCGCCACTGGCAGCAGCCACTG
GTAACAGGATTAGCAGAGCGAGGTATGTAGGCGGTGCTACAGAGTTCTTGAAGTGGTGGCCTAACTACGG
CTACACTAGAAGAACAGTATTTGGTATCTGCGCTCTGCTGAAGCCAGTTACCTTCGGAAAAAGAGTTGGT
AGCTCTTGATCCGGCAAACAAACCACCGCTGGTAGCGGTGGTTTTTTTGTTTGCAAGCAGCAGATTACGC
GCAGAAAAAAAGGATCTCAAGAAGATCCTTTGATCTTTTCTACGGGGTCTGACGCTCAGTGGAACGAAAA
CTCACGTTAAGGGATTTTGGTCATGAGATTATCAAAAAGGATCTTCACCTAGATCCTTTTAAATTAAAAA
TGAAGTTTTAAATCAATCTAAAGTATATATGAGTAAACTTGGTCTGACAGTTATTAGAAAAATTCATCCA
GCAGACGATAAAACGCAATACGCTGGCTATCCGGTGCCGCAATGCCATACAGCACCAGAAAACGATCCGC
CCATTCGCCGCCCAGTTCTTCCGCAATATCACGGGTGGCCAGCGCAATATCCTGATAACGATCCGCCACG
CCCAGACGGCCGCAATCAATAAAGCCGCTAAAACGGCCATTTTCCACCATAATGTTCGGCAGGCACGCAT
CACCATGGGTCACCACCAGATCTTCGCCATCCGGCATGCTCGCTTTCAGACGCGCAAACAGCTCTGCCGG
TGCCAGGCCCTGATGTTCTTCATCCAGATCATCCTGATCCACCAGGCCCGCTTCCATACGGGTACGCGCA
CGTTCAATACGATGTTTCGCCTGATGATCAAACGGACAGGTCGCCGGGTCCAGGGTATGCAGACGACGCA
TGGCATCCGCCATAATGCTCACTTTTTCTGCCGGCGCCAGATGGCTAGACAGCAGATCCTGACCCGGCAC
TTCGCCCAGCAGCAGCCAATCACGGCCCGCTTCGGTCACCACATCCAGCACCGCCGCACACGGAACACCG
GTGGTGGCCAGCCAGCTCAGACGCGCCGCTTCATCCTGCAGCTCGTTCAGCGCACCGCTCAGATCGGTTT
TCACAAACAGCACCGGACGACCCTGCGCGCTCAGACGAAACACCGCCGCATCAGAGCAGCCAATGGTCTG
CTGCGCCCAATCATAGCCAAACAGACGTTCCACCCACGCTGCCGGGCTACCCGCATGCAGGCCATCCTGT
TCAATCATACTCTTCCTTTTTCAATATTATTGAAGCATTTATCAGGGTTATTGTCTCATGAGCGGATACA
TATTTGAATGTATTTAGAAAAATAAACAAATAGGGGTTCCGCGCACATTTCCCCGAAAAGTGCCACCTAA
ATTGTAAGCGTTAATATTTTGTTAAAATTCGCGTTAAATTTTTGTTAAATCAGCTCATTTTTTAACCAAT
AGGCCGAAATCGGCAAAATCCCTTATAAATCAAAAGAATAGACCGAGATAGGGTTGAGTGGCCGCTACAG
GGCGCTCCCATTCGCCATTCAGGCTGCGCAACTGTTGGGAAGGGCGTTTCGGTGCGGGCCTCTTCGCTAT
TACGCCAGCTGGCGAAAGGGGGATGTGCTGCAAGGCGATTAAGTTGGGTAACGCCAGGGTTTTCCCAGTC
ACGACGTTGTAAAACGACGGCCAGTGAGCGCGACGTAATACGACTCACTATAGGGCGAATTGAAGGAAGG
CCGTCAAGGCCGCATGTTTTAGAGCTAGGCCAACATGAGGATCACCCATGTCTGCAGGGCCTAGCAAGTT
AAAATAAGGCTAGTCCGTTATCAACTTGGCCAACATGAGGATCACCCATGTCTGCAGGGCCAAGTGGCAC
CGAGTCGGTGCTTTTTTTCGGTGCTTTTTTTTAAGGTCGGGCAGGAAGAGGGCCTATTTCCCATGATTCC
TTCATATTTGCATATACGATACAAGGCTGTTAGAGAGATAATTAGAATTAATTTGACTGTAAACACAAAG
ATATTAGTACAAAATACGTGACGTAGAAAGTAATAATTTCTTGGGTAGTTTGCAGTTTTAAAATTATGTT
TTAAAATGGACTATCATATGCTTACCGTAACTTGAAAGTATTTCGATTTCTTGGCTTTATATATCTTGTG
GAAAGGACGAAACACCGCTGGGCCTCATGGGCCTTCCTTTCACTGCCCGCTTTCCAGTCGGGAAACCTGT
CGTGCCAGCTGCATTAACATGGTCATAGCTGTTTCCTTGCGTATTGGGCGCTCTCCGCTTCCTCGCTCAC
TGACTCGCTGCGCTCGGTCGTTCGGGTAAAGCCTGGGGTGCCTAATGAGCAAAAGGCCAGCAAAAGGCCA
GGAACCGTAAAAAGGCCGCGTTGCTGGCGTTTTTCCATAGGCTCCGCCCCCCTGACGAGCATCACAAAAA
TCGACGCTCAAGTCAGAGGTGGCGAAACCCGACAGGACTATAAAGATACCAGGCGTTTCCCCCTGGAAGC
TCCCTCGTGCGCTCTCCTGTTCCGACCCTGCCGCTTACCGGATACCTGTCCGCCTTTCTCCCTTCGGGAA
GCGTGGCGCTTTCTCATAGCTCACGCTGTAGGTATCTCAGTTCGGTGTAGGTCGTTCGCTCCAAGCTGGG
CTGTGTGCACGAACCCCCCGTTCAGCCCGACCGCTGCGCC
Features (pLannotate 1.2.2; 13 found; start..end, strand, type, name):
    474..1268    -  CDS            NeoR/KanR: aminoglycoside phosphotransferase confers resistance to neomycin, kanamycin, and G418 (Geneticin®)
   1269..1373    -  promoter       AmpR promoter: bla
   1399..1530    -  rep_origin     M13 ori (fragment): M13 bacteriophage origin of replication; arrow indicates direction of (+) strand synthesis
   1551..1707    -  CDS            lacZα (fragment): LacZα fragment of β-galactosidase; lacZ fragment
   1716..1734    +  promoter       T7 promoter: promoter for bacteriophage T7 RNA polymerase
   1783..1801    +  misc_RNA       MS2 stem loop: stem loop that binds the bacteriophage MS2 coat protein
   1812..1848    +  misc_RNA       gRNA scaffold (fragment): guide RNA scaffold for the Streptococcus pyogenes CRISPR/Cas9 system
   1853..1871    +  misc_RNA       MS2 stem loop: stem loop that binds the bacteriophage MS2 coat protein
   1882..1901    +  misc_RNA       gRNA scaffold (fragment): guide RNA scaffold for the Streptococcus pyogenes CRISPR/Cas9 system
   1938..2178    +  promoter       U6 promoter: RNA polymerase III promoter for human U6 snRNA
   2210..2257    -  CDS            lacI (fragment): lac repressor; lacI; The lac repressor binds to the lac operator to inhibit transcription in E. coli. This inhibition can be relieved by adding lactose or isopropyl-β-D-thiogalactopyranoside (IPTG).
   2294..2334    -  rep_origin     RSF ori (fragment): Plasmids containing the RSF 1030 origin of replication can be propagated in E. coli cells that contain additional plasmids with compatible origins.
   2412..300     -  rep_origin     ori (across the origin): high-copy-number ColE1/pMB1/pBR322/pUC origin of replication
