[The description below was written by a language model from this plasmid's Addgene catalogue record and pLannotate feature annotations shown in this document.]
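Description:
STAGR_SAMScaffold_hU6 is a small bacterial plasmid that serves as a PCR template for string assembly gRNA cloning (STAgR), a one-step method for building vectors that express several guide RNAs for multiplex CRISPR experiments. It is not meant to be delivered to cells itself. The backbone is described as a human gRNA expression vector/STAgR template. It is propagated in E. coli through a high-copy ColE1/pUC-type origin and selected with kanamycin through a NeoR/KanR aminoglycoside phosphotransferase gene driven by the bla (AmpR) promoter. The annotation also picks up cloning-vector remnants: fragments of an M13 origin, lacZα, lacI and an RSF origin, plus a T7 promoter. None of these appear relevant to the plasmid's use.

The insert of about 380 bp, introduced by Gibson cloning, places a guide RNA scaffold directly upstream of a human U6 RNA polymerase III promoter. The scaffold is the S. pyogenes Cas9 scaffold interrupted by two MS2 stem loops, which is the SAM-type design in which the loops recruit MS2 coat protein fusions, typically transcriptional activators, to a dCas9 complex. This scaffold-then-promoter order suits the STAgR approach. Amplifying the block with primers that carry protospacer sequences in their overhangs gives a fragment that ends one gRNA unit with its scaffold and begins the next with a U6 promoter. Several such fragments can then be assembled in series into a multi-gRNA array.

The catalogue lists a total size of 3,668 bp, whereas the annotated full-sequence record is 2,700 nt. The record does not explain this discrepancy.
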