Addgene plasmid #102843: STAGR_SAMScaffold_hU6
Purpose: Can be used as PCR template for a STAgR reaction
Depositing lab: Stefan Stricker. Depositing organization: Ludwig-Maximilians-Universitaet Muenchen (LMU). Publication: One step generation of customizable gRNA vectors for multiplex CRISPR approaches through string assembly gRNA cloning (STAgR). Breunig CT, Durovic T, Neuner AM, Baumann V, Wiesbeck MF, Koferle A, Gotz M, Ninkovic J, Stricker SH. PLoS One. 2018 Apr 27;13(4):e0196015. doi: 10.1371/journal.pone.0196015. eCollection 2018. PubMed 29702666.
Backbone
  Vector backbone: Human gRNA Expression Vector / PCR Template for STAgR
  Backbone size w/o insert (bp): 3250
  Total vector size (bp): 3668
  Vector type: as PCR template
Growth in bacteria
  Bacterial resistance: Kanamycin, 50 μg/mL
  Growth temperature: 37°C
  Growth strain: DH5alpha
  Copy number: Unknown
Gene/Insert
  Gene/Insert name: gRNAScaffold_hU6promoter
  Insert size (bp): 380
  Cloning method: Gibson Cloning
  Sequencing primers: 5′ GTTTTAGAGCTAGAAATAGCAAGTT; 3′ CGGTGTTTCGTCCTTT
Terms and licenses: Academic/Nonprofit Terms; Industry Terms: Not Available to Industry
How to cite: STAGR_SAMScaffold_hU6 was a gift from Stefan Stricker (Addgene plasmid # 102843 ; http://n2t.net/addgene:102843 ; RRID:Addgene_102843)
