>Addgene plasmid #102843 | STAGR_SAMScaffold_hU6 | depositor partial sequence | sequence record 197814 | STAGR_SAMScaffold_hU6 sequence 422 bps
GTTTTAGAGCTAGGCCAACATGAGGATCACCCATGTCTGCAGGGCCTAGCAAGTTAAAATAAGGCTAGTC
CGTTATCAACTTGGCCAACATGAGGATCACCCATGTCTGCAGGGCCAAGTGGCACCGAGTCGGTGCTTTT
TTTCGGTGCTTTTTTTTAAGGTCGGGCAGGAAGAGGGCCTATTTCCCATGATTCCTTCATATTTGCATAT
ACGATACAAGGCTGTTAGAGAGATAATTAGAATTAATTTGACTGTAAACACAAAGATATTAGTACAAAAT
ACGTGACGTAGAAAGTAATAATTTCTTGGGTAGTTTGCAGTTTTAAAATTATGTTTTAAAATGGACTATC
ATATGCTTACCGTAACTTGAAAGTATTTCGATTTCTTGGCTTTATATATCTTGTGGAAAGGACGAAACAC
CG
